>Addgene plasmid #239308 | LentiCRISPR-B_sgRNA_DIS3 (pP18(T)_A5-AVA4073) | addgene full sequence | sequence record 479166 | Addgene NGS Result
TTAATGTAGTCTTATGCAATACTCTTGTAGTCTTGCAACATGGTAACGATGAGTTAGCAACATGCCTTAC
AAGGAGAGAAAAAGCACCGTGCATGCCGATTGGTGGAAGTAAGGTGGTACGATCGTGCCTTATTAGGAAG
GCAACAGACGGGTCTGACATGGATTGGACGAACCACTGAATTGCCGCATTGCAGAGATATTGTATTTAAG
TGCCTAGCTCGATACATAAACGGGTCTCTCTGGTTAGACCAGATCTGAGCCTGGGAGCTCTCTGGCTAAC
TAGGGAACCCACTGCTTAAGCCTCAATAAAGCTTGCCTTGAGTGCTTCAAGTAGTGTGTGCCCGTCTGTT
GTGTGACTCTGGTAACTAGAGATCCCTCAGACCCTTTTAGTCAGTGTGGAAAATCTCTAGCAGTGGCGCC
CGAACAGGGACTTGAAAGCGAAAGGGAAACCAGAGGAGCTCTCTCGACGCAGGACTCGGCTTGCTGAAGC
GCGCACGGCAAGAGGCGAGGGGCGGCGACTGGTGAGTACGCCAAAAATTTTGACTAGCGGAGGCTAGAAG
GAGAGAGATGGGTGCGAGAGCGTCAGTATTAAGCGGGGGAGAATTAGATCGCGATGGGAAAAAATTCGGT
TAAGGCCAGGGGGAAAGAAAAAATATAAATTAAAACATATAGTATGGGCAAGCAGGGAGCTAGAACGATT
CGCAGTTAATCCTGGCCTGTTAGAAACATCAGAAGGCTGTAGACAAATACTGGGACAGCTACAACCATCC
CTTCAGACAGGATCAGAAGAACTTAGATCATTATATAATACAGTAGCAACCCTCTATTGTGTGCATCAAA
GGATAGAGATAAAAGACACCAAGGAAGCTTTAGACAAGATAGAGGAAGAGCAAAACAAAAGTAAGACCAC
CGCACAGCAAGCGGCCGCTGATCTTCAGACCTGGAGGAGGAGATATGAGGGACAATTGGAGAAGTGAATT
ATATAAATATAAAGTAGTAAAAATTGAACCATTAGGAGTAGCACCCACCAAGGCAAAGAGAAGAGTGGTG
CAGAGAGAAAAAAGAGCAGTGGGAATAGGAGCTTTGTTCCTTGGGTTCTTGGGAGCAGCAGGAAGCACTA
TGGGCGCAGCGTCAATGACGCTGACGGTACAGGCCAGACAATTATTGTCTGGTATAGTGCAGCAGCAGAA
CAATTTGCTGAGGGCTATTGAGGCGCAACAGCATCTGTTGCAACTCACAGTCTGGGGCATCAAGCAGCTC
CAGGCAAGAATCCTGGCTGTGGAAAGATACCTAAAGGATCAACAGCTCCTGGGGATTTGGGGTTGCTCTG
GAAAACTCATTTGCACCACTGCTGTGCCTTGGAATGCTAGTTGGAGTAATAAATCTCTGGAACAGATTTG
GAATCACACGACCTGGATGGAGTGGGACAGAGAAATTAACAATTACACAAGCTTAATACACTCCTTAATT
GAAGAATCGCAAAACCAGCAAGAAAAGAATGAACAAGAATTATTGGAATTAGATAAATGGGCAAGTTTGT
GGAATTGGTTTAACATAACAAATTGGCTGTGGTATATAAAATTATTCATAATGATAGTAGGAGGCTTGGT
AGGTTTAAGAATAGTTTTTGCTGTACTTTCTATAGTGAATAGAGTTAGGCAGGGATATTCACCATTATCG
TTTCAGACCCACCTCCCAACCCCGAGGGGACCCAGAGAGGGCCTATTTCCCATGATTCCTTCATATTTGC
ATATACGATACAAGGCTGTTAGAGAGATAATTAGAATTAATTTGACTGTAAACACAAAGATATTAGTACA
AAATACGTGACGTAGAAAGTAATAATTTCTTGGGTAGTTTGCAGTTTTAAAATTATGTTTTAAAATGGAC
TATCATATGCTTACCGTAACTTGAAAGTATTTCGATTTCTTGGCTTTATATATCTTGTGGAAAGGACGAA
ACACCGAGCAAGACGATCTATGAGTTGTTTTAGAGCTAGAAATAGCAAGTTAAAATAAGGCTAGTCCGTT
ATCAACTTGAAAAAGTGGCACCGAGTCGGTGCTTTTTTGAATTCTAGATCTTGAGACAAATGGCAGTATT
CATCCACAATTTTAAAAGAAAAGGGGGGATTGGGGGGTACAGTGCAGGGGAAAGAATAGTAGACATAATA
GCAACAGACATACAAACTAAAGAATTACAAAAACAAATTACAAAAATTCAAAATTTTCGGGTTTATTACA
GGGACAGCAGAGATCCACTTTGGCGCCGGCTCGAGTGGCTCCGGTGCCCGTCAGTGGGCAGAGCGCACAT
CGCCCACAGTCCCCGAGAAGTTGGGGGGAGGGGTCGGCAATTGAACCGGTGCCTAGAGAAGGTGGCGCGG
GGTAAACTGGGAAAGTGATGTCGTGTACTGGCTCCGCCTTTTTCCCGAGGGTGGGGGAGAACCGTATATA
AGTGCAGTAGTCGCCGTGAACGTTCTTTTTCGCAACGGGTTTGCCGCCAGAACACAGGTGTCGTGACGCG
GGATCCGCCACCATGGATTACAAAGACGATGACGATAAGATGGCCCCAAAGAAGAAGCGGAAGGTCGGTA
TCCACGGAGTCCCAGCAGCCGACAAGAAGTACAGCATCGGCCTGGACATCGGCACCAACTCTGTGGGCTG
GGCCGTGATCACCGACGAGTACAAGGTGCCCAGCAAGAAATTCAAGGTGCTGGGCAACACCGACCGGCAC
AGCATCAAGAAGAACCTGATCGGAGCCCTGCTGTTCGACAGCGGCGAAACAGCCGAGGCCACCCGGCTGA
AGAGAACCGCCAGAAGAAGATACACCAGACGGAAGAACCGGATCTGCTATCTGCAAGAGATCTTCAGCAA
CGAGATGGCCAAGGTGGACGACAGCTTCTTCCACAGACTGGAAGAGTCCTTCCTGGTGGAAGAGGATAAG
AAGCACGAGCGGCACCCCATCTTCGGCAACATCGTGGACGAGGTGGCCTACCACGAGAAGTACCCCACCA
TCTACCACCTGAGAAAGAAACTGGTGGACAGCACCGACAAGGCCGACCTGCGGCTGATCTATCTGGCCCT
GGCCCACATGATCAAGTTCCGGGGCCACTTCCTGATCGAGGGCGACCTGAACCCCGACAACAGCGACGTG
GACAAGCTGTTCATCCAGCTGGTGCAGACCTACAACCAGCTGTTCGAGGAAAACCCCATCAACGCCAGCG
GCGTGGACGCCAAGGCCATCCTGTCTGCCAGACTGAGCAAGAGCAGACGGCTGGAAAATCTGATCGCCCA
GCTGCCCGGCGAGAAGAAGAATGGCCTGTTCGGAAACCTGATTGCCCTGAGCCTGGGCCTGACCCCCAAC
TTCAAGAGCAACTTCGACCTGGCCGAGGATGCCAAACTGCAGCTGAGCAAGGACACCTACGACGACGACC
TGGACAACCTGCTGGCCCAGATCGGCGACCAGTACGCCGACCTGTTTCTGGCCGCCAAGAACCTGTCCGA
CGCCATCCTGCTGAGCGACATCCTGAGAGTGAACACCGAGATCACCAAGGCCCCCCTGAGCGCCTCTATG
ATCAAGAGATACGACGAGCACCACCAGGACCTGACCCTGCTGAAAGCTCTCGTGCGGCAGCAGCTGCCTG
AGAAGTACAAAGAGATTTTCTTCGACCAGAGCAAGAACGGCTACGCCGGCTACATTGACGGCGGAGCCAG
CCAGGAAGAGTTCTACAAGTTCATCAAGCCCATCCTGGAAAAGATGGACGGCACCGAGGAACTGCTCGTG
AAGCTGAACAGAGAGGACCTGCTGCGGAAGCAGCGGACCTTCGACAACGGCAGCATCCCCCACCAGATCC
ACCTGGGAGAGCTGCACGCCATTCTGCGGCGGCAGGAAGATTTTTACCCATTCCTGAAGGACAACCGGGA
AAAGATCGAGAAGATCCTGACCTTCCGCATCCCCTACTACGTGGGCCCTCTGGCCAGGGGAAACAGCAGA
TTCGCCTGGATGACCAGAAAGAGCGAGGAAACCATCACCCCCTGGAACTTCGAGGAAGTGGTGGACAAGG
GCGCTTCCGCCCAGAGCTTCATCGAGCGGATGACCAACTTCGATAAGAACCTGCCCAACGAGAAGGTGCT
GCCCAAGCACAGCCTGCTGTACGAGTACTTCACCGTGTATAACGAGCTGACCAAAGTGAAATACGTGACC
GAGGGAATGAGAAAGCCCGCCTTCCTGAGCGGCGAGCAGAAAAAGGCCATCGTGGACCTGCTGTTCAAGA
CCAACCGGAAAGTGACCGTGAAGCAGCTGAAAGAGGACTACTTCAAGAAAATCGAGTGCTTCGACTCCGT
GGAAATCTCCGGCGTGGAAGATCGGTTCAACGCCTCCCTGGGCACATACCACGATCTGCTGAAAATTATC
AAGGACAAGGACTTCCTGGACAATGAGGAAAACGAGGACATTCTGGAAGATATCGTGCTGACCCTGACAC
TGTTTGAGGACAGAGAGATGATCGAGGAACGGCTGAAAACCTATGCCCACCTGTTCGACGACAAAGTGAT
GAAGCAGCTGAAGCGGCGGAGATACACCGGCTGGGGCAGGCTGAGCCGGAAGCTGATCAACGGCATCCGG
GACAAGCAGTCCGGCAAGACAATCCTGGATTTCCTGAAGTCCGACGGCTTCGCCAACAGAAACTTCATGC
AGCTGATCCACGACGACAGCCTGACCTTTAAAGAGGACATCCAGAAAGCCCAGGTGTCCGGCCAGGGCGA
TAGCCTGCACGAGCACATTGCCAATCTGGCCGGCAGCCCCGCCATTAAGAAGGGCATCCTGCAGACAGTG
AAGGTGGTGGACGAGCTCGTGAAAGTGATGGGCCGGCACAAGCCCGAGAACATCGTGATCGAAATGGCCA
GAGAGAACCAGACCACCCAGAAGGGACAGAAGAACAGCCGCGAGAGAATGAAGCGGATCGAAGAGGGCAT
CAAAGAGCTGGGCAGCCAGATCCTGAAAGAACACCCCGTGGAAAACACCCAGCTGCAGAACGAGAAGCTG
TACCTGTACTACCTGCAGAATGGGCGGGATATGTACGTGGACCAGGAACTGGACATCAACCGGCTGTCCG
ACTACGATGTGGACCATATCGTGCCTCAGAGCTTTCTGAAGGACGACTCCATCGACAACAAGGTGCTGAC
CAGAAGCGACAAGAACCGGGGCAAGAGCGACAACGTGCCCTCCGAAGAGGTCGTGAAGAAGATGAAGAAC
TACTGGCGGCAGCTGCTGAACGCCAAGCTGATTACCCAGAGAAAGTTCGACAATCTGACCAAGGCCGAGA
GAGGCGGCCTGAGCGAACTGGATAAGGCCGGCTTCATCAAGAGACAGCTGGTGGAAACCCGGCAGATCAC
AAAGCACGTGGCACAGATCCTGGACTCCCGGATGAACACTAAGTACGACGAGAATGACAAGCTGATCCGG
GAAGTGAAAGTGATCACCCTGAAGTCCAAGCTGGTGTCCGATTTCCGGAAGGATTTCCAGTTTTACAAAG
TGCGCGAGATCAACAACTACCACCACGCCCACGACGCCTACCTGAACGCCGTCGTGGGAACCGCCCTGAT
CAAAAAGTACCCTAAGCTGGAAAGCGAGTTCGTGTACGGCGACTACAAGGTGTACGACGTGCGGAAGATG
ATCGCCAAGAGCGAGCAGGAAATCGGCAAGGCTACCGCCAAGTACTTCTTCTACAGCAACATCATGAACT
TTTTCAAGACCGAGATTACCCTGGCCAACGGCGAGATCCGGAAGCGGCCTCTGATCGAGACAAACGGCGA
AACCGGGGAGATCGTGTGGGATAAGGGCCGGGATTTTGCCACCGTGCGGAAAGTGCTGAGCATGCCCCAA
GTGAATATCGTGAAAAAGACCGAGGTGCAGACAGGCGGCTTCAGCAAAGAGTCTATCCTGCCCAAGAGGA
ACAGCGATAAGCTGATCGCCAGAAAGAAGGACTGGGACCCTAAGAAGTACGGCGGCTTCGACAGCCCCAC
CGTGGCCTATTCTGTGCTGGTGGTGGCCAAAGTGGAAAAGGGCAAGTCCAAGAAACTGAAGAGTGTGAAA
GAGCTGCTGGGGATCACCATCATGGAAAGAAGCAGCTTCGAGAAGAATCCCATCGACTTTCTGGAAGCCA
AGGGCTACAAAGAAGTGAAAAAGGACCTGATCATCAAGCTGCCTAAGTACTCCCTGTTCGAGCTGGAAAA
CGGCCGGAAGAGAATGCTGGCCTCTGCCGGCGAACTGCAGAAGGGAAACGAACTGGCCCTGCCCTCCAAA
TATGTGAACTTCCTGTACCTGGCCAGCCACTATGAGAAGCTGAAGGGCTCCCCCGAGGATAATGAGCAGA
AACAGCTGTTTGTGGAACAGCACAAGCACTACCTGGACGAGATCATCGAGCAGATCAGCGAGTTCTCCAA
GAGAGTGATCCTGGCCGACGCTAATCTGGACAAAGTGCTGTCCGCCTACAACAAGCACCGGGATAAGCCC
ATCAGAGAGCAGGCCGAGAATATCATCCACCTGTTTACCCTGACCAATCTGGGAGCCCCTGCCGCCTTCA
AGTACTTTGACACCACCATCGACCGGAAGAGGTACACCAGCACCAAAGAGGTGCTGGACGCCACCCTGAT
CCACCAGAGCATCACCGGCCTGTACGAGACACGGATCGACCTGTCTCAGCTGGGAGGCGACAAGCGTCCT
GCTGCTACTAAGAAAGCTGGTCAAGCTAAGAAAAAGAAAGCTAGCGGCAGCGGCGCCACCAACTTCAGCC
TGCTGAAGCAGGCCGGCGACGTGGAGGAGAACCCCGGCCCCATGGCCAAGCCTTTGTCTCAAGAAGAATC
CACCCTCATTGAAAGAGCAACGGCTACAATCAACAGCATCCCCATCTCTGAAGACTACAGCGTCGCCAGC
GCAGCTCTCTCTAGCGACGGCCGCATCTTCACTGGTGTCAATGTATATCATTTTACTGGGGGACCTTGTG
CAGAACTCGTGGTGCTGGGCACTGCTGCTGCTGCGGCAGCTGGCAACCTGACTTGTATCGTCGCGATCGG
AAATGAGAACAGGGGCATCTTGAGCCCCTGCGGACGGTGCCGACAGGTGCTTCTCGATCTGCATCCTGGG
ATCAAAGCCATAGTGAAGGACAGTGATGGACAGCCGACGGCAGTTGGGATTCGTGAATTGCTGCCCTCTG
GTTATGTGTGGGAGGGCTAAACGCGTTAAGTCGACAATCAACCTCTGGATTACAAAATTTGTGAAAGATT
GACTGGTATTCTTAACTATGTTGCTCCTTTTACGCTATGTGGATACGCTGCTTTAATGCCTTTGTATCAT
GCTATTGCTTCCCGTATGGCTTTCATTTTCTCCTCCTTGTATAAATCCTGGTTGCTGTCTCTTTATGAGG
AGTTGTGGCCCGTTGTCAGGCAACGTGGCGTGGTGTGCACTGTGTTTGCTGACGCAACCCCCACTGGTTG
GGGCATTGCCACCACCTGTCAGCTCCTTTCCGGGACTTTCGCTTTCCCCCTCCCTATTGCCACGGCGGAA
CTCATCGCCGCCTGCCTTGCCCGCTGCTGGACAGGGGCTCGGCTGTTGGGCACTGACAATTCCGTGGTGT
TGTCGGGGAAATCATCGTCCTTTCCTTGGCTGCTCGCCTGTGTTGCCACCTGGATTCTGCGCGGGACGTC
CTTCTGCTACGTCCCTTCGGCCCTCAATCCAGCGGACCTTCCTTCCCGCGGCCTGCTGCCGGCTCTGCGG
CCTCTTCCGCGTCTTCGCCTTCGCCCTCAGACGAGTCGGATCTCCCTTTGGGCCGCCTCCCCGCGTCGAC
TTTAAGACCAATGACTTACAAGGCAGCTGTAGATCTTAGCCACTTTTTAAAAGAAAAGGGGGGACTGGAA
GGGCTAATTCACTCCCAACGAAGACAAGATCTGCTTTTTGCTTGTACTGGGTCTCTCTGGTTAGACCAGA
TCTGAGCCTGGGAGCTCTCTGGCTAACTAGGGAACCCACTGCTTAAGCCTCAATAAAGCTTGCCTTGAGT
GCTTCAAGTAGTGTGTGCCCGTCTGTTGTGTGACTCTGGTAACTAGAGATCCCTCAGACCCTTTTAGTCA
GTGTGGAAAATCTCTAGCAGTACGTATAGTAGTTCATGTCATCTTATTATTCAGTATTTATAACTTGCAA
AGAAATGAATATCAGAGAGTGAGAGGAACTTGTTTATTGCAGCTTATAATGGTTACAAATAAAGCAATAG
CATCACAAATTTCACAAATAAAGCATTTTTTTCACTGCATTCTAGTTGTGGTTTGTCCAAACTCATCAAT
GTATCTTATCATGTCTGGCTCTAGCTATCCCGCCCCTAACTCCGCCCATCCCGCCCCTAACTCCGCCCAG
TTCCGCCCATTCTCCGCCCCATGGCTGACTAATTTTTTTTATTTATGCAGAGGCCGAGGCCGCCTCGGCC
TCTGAGCTATTCCAGAAGTAGTGAGGAGGCTTTTTTGGAGGCCTAGGGACGTACCCAATTCGCCCTATAG
TGAGTCGTATTACGCGCGCTCACTGGCCGTCGTTTTACAACGTCGTGACTGGGAAAACCCTGGCGTTACC
CAACTTAATCGCCTTGCAGCACATCCCCCTTTCGCCAGCTGGCGTAATAGCGAAGAGGCCCGCACCGATC
GCCCTTCCCAACAGTTGCGCAGCCTGAATGGCGAATGGG
[124 nt withheld, positions 8720-8843]
C
[91 nt withheld, positions 8845-8935]
A
[49 nt withheld, positions 8937-8985]
CCTTTGACGTTGGAGTCCACGTTCTTT
[37 nt withheld, positions 9013-9049]
ACCCTATCTCGGTCTATTCTTTTGATTTATAAGGGATTTTGCCGATTTCGGCCTATTGGTTAAAAAATGA
GCTGATTTAACAAAAATTTAACGCGAATTTTAACAAAATATTAACGCTTACAATTTAGGTGGCACTTTTC
GGGGAAATGTGCGCGGAACCCCTATTTGTTTATTTTTCTAAATACATTCAAATATGTATCCGCTCATGAG
ACAATAACCCTGATAAATGCTTCAATAATATTGAAAAAGGAAGAGTATGAGTATTCAACATTTCCGTGTC
GCCCTTATTCCCTTTTTTGCGGCATTTTGCCTTCCTGTTTTTGCTCACCCAGAAACGCTGGTGAAAGTAA
AAGATGCTGAAGATCAGTTGGGTGCACGAGTGGGTTACATCGAACTGGATCTCAACAGCGGTAAGATCCT
TGAGAGTTTTCGCCCCGAAGAACGTTTTCCAATGATGAGCACTTTTAAAGTTCTGCTATGTGGCGCGGTA
TTATCCCGTATTGACGCCGGGCAAGAGCAACTCGGTCGCCGCATACACTATTCTCAGAATGACTTGGTTG
AGTACTCACCAGTCACAGAAAAGCATCTTACGGATGGCATGACAGTAAGAGAATTATGCAGTGCTGCCAT
AACCATGAGTGATAACACTGCGGCCAACTTACTTCTGACAACGATCGGAGGACCGAAGGAGCTAACCGCT
TTTTTGCACAACATGGGGGATCATGTAACTCGCCTTGATCGTTGGGAACCGGAGCTGAATGAAGCCATAC
CAAACGACGAGCGTGACACCACGATGCCTGTAGCAATGGCAACAACGTTGCGCAAACTATTAACTGGCGA
ACTACTTACTCTAGCTTCCCGGCAACAATTAATAGACTGGATGGAGGCGGATAAAGTTGCAGGACCACTT
CTGCGCTCGGCCCTTCCGGCTGGCTGGTTTATTGCTGATAAATCTGGAGCCGGTGAGCGTGGGTCTCGCG
GTATCATTGCAGCACTGGGGCCAGATGGTAAGCCCTCCCGTATCGTAGTTATCTACACGACGGGGAGTCA
GGCAACTATGGATGAACGAAATAGACAGATCGCTGAGATAGGTGCCTCACTGATTAAGCATTGGTAACTG
TCAGACCAAGTTTACTCATATATACTTTAGATTGATTTAAAACTTCATTTTTAATTTAAAAGGATCTAGG
TGAAGATCCTTTTTGATAATCTCATGACCAAAATCCCTTAACGTGAGTTTTCGTTCCACTGAGCGTCAGA
CCCCGTAGAAAAGATCAAAGGATCTTCTTGAGATCCTTTTTTTCTGCGCGTAATCTGCTGCTTGCAAACA
AAAAAACCACCGCTACCAGCGGTGGTTTGTTTGCCGGATCAAGAGCTACCAACTCTTTTTCCGAAGGTAA
CTGGCTTCAGCAGAGCGCAGATACCAAATACTGTTCTTCTAGTGTAGCCGTAGTTAGGCCACCACTTCAA
GAACTCTGTAGCACCGCCTACATACCTCGCTCTGCTAATCCTGTTACCAGTGGCTGCTGCCAGTGGCGAT
AAGTCGTGTCTTACCGGGTTGGACTCAAGACGATAGTTACCGGATAAGGCGCAGCGGTCGGGCTGAACGG
GGGGTTCGTGCACACAGCCCAGCTTGGAGCGAACGACCTACACCGAACTGAGATACCTACAGCGTGAGCT
ATGAGAAAGCGCCACGCTTCCCGAAGGGAGAAAGGCGGACAGGTATCCGGTAAGCGGCAGGGTCGGAACA
GGAGAGCGCACGAGGGAGCTTCCAGGGGGAAACGCCTGGTATCTTTATAGTCCTGTCGGGTTTCGCCACC
TCTGACTTGAGCGTCGATTTTTGTGATGCTCGTCAGGGGGGCGGAGCCTATGGAAAAACGCCAGCAACGC
GGCCTTTTTACGGTTCCTGGCCTTTTGCTGGCCTTTTGCTCACATGTTCTTTCCTGCGTTATCCCCTGAT
TCTGTGGATAACCGTATTACCGCCTTTGAGTGAGCTGATACCGCTCGCCGCAGCCGAACGACCGAGCGCA
GCGAGTCAGTGAGCGAGGAAGCGGAAGAGCGCCCAATACGCAAACCGCCTCTCCCCGCGCGTTGGCCGAT
TCATTAATGCAGCTGGCACGACAGGTTTCCCGACTGGAAAGCGGGCAGTGAGCGCAACGCAATTAATGTG
AGTTAGCTCACTCATTAGGCACCCCAGGCTTTACACTTTATGCTTCCGGCTCGTATGTTGTGTGGAATTG
TGAGCGGATAACAATTTCACACAGGAAACAGCTATGACCATGATTACGCCAAGCGCGCAATTAACCCTCA
CTAAAGGGAACAAAAGCTGGAGCTGCAAGC
Features (pLannotate 1.2.2; 29 found; start..end, strand, type, name):
      5..231     +  promoter       RSV promoter: Rous sarcoma virus enhancer/promoter
    232..412     +  LTR            5' LTR (truncated): truncated 5' long terminal repeat (LTR) from HIV-1
    459..584     +  misc_feature   HIV-1 Ψ: packaging signal of human immunodeficiency virus type 1
    568..931     +  CDS            HIV-1 gag (fragment): gag protein from human immunodeficiency virus 1; gag
   1077..1310    +  misc_feature   RRE: The Rev response element (RRE) of HIV-1 allows for Rev-dependent mRNA export from the nucleus to the cytoplasm.
   1687..1713    +  CDS            Rev (fragment): human immunodeficiency virus 1 (HIV-1) Rev protein; rev; enhances nuclear export of unspliced and incompletely spliced viral mRNAs
   1717..1957    +  promoter       U6 promoter: RNA polymerase III promoter for human U6 snRNA
   1987..2062    +  misc_RNA       gRNA scaffold: guide RNA scaffold for the Streptococcus pyogenes CRISPR/Cas9 system
   2110..2227    +  misc_feature   cPPT/CTS: central polypurine tract and central termination sequence of HIV-1
   2296..2507    +  promoter       EF-1α core promoter: core promoter for human elongation factor EF-1α
   2611..4212    +  CDS            Cas9(N): N-terminal portion of Streptococcus pyogenes Cas9 (Zetsche et al., 2015)
   4213..6711    +  CDS            Cas9(C): C-terminal portion of Streptococcus pyogenes Cas9 (Zetsche et al., 2015)
   6832..7230    +  CDS            BSD: blasticidin S deaminase; Aspergillus terreus BSD; confers resistance to blasticidin
   7246..7834    +  misc_feature   WPRE: woodchuck hepatitis virus posttranscriptional regulatory element
   7885..7904    +  misc_feature   cPPT/CTS (fragment): central polypurine tract and central termination sequence of HIV-1
   7906..8139    +  LTR            3' LTR (ΔU3): self-inactivating 3' long terminal repeat (LTR) from HIV-1
   8217..8338    +  polyA_signal   SV40 poly(A) signal: SV40 polyadenylation signal
   8378..8513    +  rep_origin     SV40 ori: SV40 origin of replication
   8534..8552    -  promoter       T7 promoter: promoter for bacteriophage T7 RNA polymerase
   8560..8715    +  CDS            lacZα (fragment): LacZα fragment of β-galactosidase; lacZ fragment
   8720..9148    +  rep_origin     f1 ori (sequence partly withheld): f1 bacteriophage origin of replication; arrow indicates direction of (+) strand synthesis
   9201..9305    +  promoter       AmpR promoter: bla
   9306..10166   +  CDS            AmpR: β-lactamase; bla; confers resistance to ampicillin, carbenicillin, and related antibiotics
  10337..10925   +  rep_origin     ori: high-copy-number ColE1/pMB1/pBR322/pUC origin of replication
  11108..11200   +  CDS            lacI (fragment): lac repressor; lacI; The lac repressor binds to the lac operator to inhibit transcription in E. coli. This inhibition can be relieved by adding lactose or isopropyl-β-D-thiogalactopyranoside (IPTG).
  11213..11234   +  protein_bind   CAP binding site: CAP binding activates transcription in the presence of cAMP. E. coli catabolite activator protein
  11249..11279   +  promoter       lac promoter: promoter for the E. coli lac operon
  11283..11305   +  protein_bind   lac operator (fragment): The lac repressor binds to the lac operator to inhibit transcription in E. coli. This inhibition can be relieved by adding lactose or isopropyl-β-D-thiogalactopyranoside (IPTG). lac repressor encoded by lacI
  11348..11366   +  promoter       T3 promoter: promoter for bacteriophage T3 RNA polymerase
