[The description below was written by a language model from this plasmid's Addgene catalogue record and pLannotate feature annotations shown in this document.]
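Description:
LentiCRISPR-B_sgRNA_DIS3 is an all-in-one lentiviral CRISPR vector built on the LentiCRISPR-B backbone, delivering both Streptococcus pyogenes Cas9 and a single guide RNA against human DIS3 (also known as RRP44 or EXOSC11). It is propagated in E. coli as a high-copy plasmid through a ColE1/pUC-type origin with ampicillin selection (AmpR). The backbone also carries an f1 origin, an SV40 origin and poly(A) signal, and leftover lac, T7 and T3 cloning-vector elements that play no part in the payload.

The viral portion has a third-generation layout. An RSV promoter fused to a truncated HIV-1 5' LTR drives genomic RNA production in packaging cells. It is followed by the Ψ packaging signal with a gag fragment, the Rev response element for nuclear export, a cPPT/CTS, and a self-inactivating ΔU3 3' LTR that disables LTR promoter activity after integration.

Two expression units sit between the LTRs. A human U6 Pol III promoter transcribes the DIS3-targeting spacer joined to the SpCas9 gRNA scaffold; this sgRNA cassette was introduced by Gibson cloning. Downstream, an EF-1α core promoter drives Cas9, which the annotation splits into contiguous N- and C-terminal segments that together span the full coding sequence. According to the catalogue entry, Cas9 is linked through a P2A peptide to blasticidin S deaminase, so one transcript yields both the nuclease and the mammalian selection marker. The P2A itself is not annotated in the feature table. A WPRE after the cassette enhances transcript expression.

The construct is suited to making transduced, blasticidin-selected human cells with DIS3 disrupted. It was deposited with a forward genetic study of human pathways acting on nuclear non-coding RNAs.
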