Addgene plasmid #239308: LentiCRISPR-B_sgRNA_DIS3 (pP18(T)_A5-AVA4073)
Purpose: Lentiviral vector expressing Cas9-P2A-Blasticidin and an sgRNA targeting DIS3
Depositing lab: Andrei Alexandrov. Depositing organization: Clemson University. Publication: Identification of human pathways acting on nuclear non-coding RNAs using the Mirror forward genetic approach. Che R, Panah M, Mirani B, Knowles K, Ostapovich A, Majumdar D, Chen X, DeSimone J, White W, Noonan M, Luo H, Alexandrov A. Nat Commun. 2025 May 22;16(1):4741. doi: 10.1038/s41467-025-59998-3. PubMed 40399278.
Backbone
  Vector backbone: LentiCRISPR-B
  Vector type: Lentiviral, CRISPR
  Selectable markers: Blasticidin
Growth in bacteria
  Bacterial resistance: Ampicillin, 100 μg/mL
  Growth temperature: 37°C
  Growth strain: NEB Stable
  Copy number: High Copy
Gene/Insert
  Gene/Insert name: U6-driven sgRNA targeting DIS3
  gRNA/shRNA sequence: AGCAAGACGATCTATGAGTT
  Species: H. sapiens (human)
  Entrez Gene: DIS3 (a.k.a. 2810028N01Rik, EXOSC11, KIAA1008, RRP44, dis3p)
  Cloning method: Gibson Cloning
  Sequencing primers: 5′ CGTGACGTAGAAAGTAATAATTTCTTGGGTAG
Terms and licenses: Academic/Nonprofit Terms; Industry Terms: Not Available to Industry
Depositor comments: Please visit https://doi.org/10.1101/2024.09.26.615073 for bioRxiv preprint.
How to cite: LentiCRISPR-B_sgRNA_DIS3 (pP18(T)_A5-AVA4073) was a gift from Andrei Alexandrov (Addgene plasmid # 239308 ; http://n2t.net/addgene:239308 ; RRID:Addgene_239308)
